Addgene plasmid #227458: pk335-CARGO-6mer-55kb-USF
Purpose: 6-mer gRNA array targeting Sp dCas9/Cas9 to the Prdm8-Fgf5 locus
Depositing lab: Joanna Wysocka. Depositing organization: Stanford University. Publication: Long-range regulation of transcription scales with genomic distance in a gene-specific manner. Jensen CL, Chen LF, Swigut T, Crocker OJ, Yao D, Bassik MC, Ferrell JE Jr, Boettiger AN, Wysocka J. Mol Cell. 2025 Jan 16;85(2):347-361.e7. doi: 10.1016/j.molcel.2024.10.021. Epub 2024 Dec 2. PubMed 39626660.
Backbone
  Vector backbone: pk335-BFP
  Vector type: CRISPR
  Selectable markers: Neomycin (select with G418) ; TagBFP
Growth in bacteria
  Bacterial resistance: Kanamycin, 50 μg/mL
  Growth temperature: 37°C
  Growth strain: NEB Stable
  Copy number: High Copy
Gene/Insert
  Gene/Insert name: CARGO to 55kb Upstream Fgf5 (alt name: CARGO12)
  gRNA/shRNA sequence: TCCGTAAGAGTAAGGTGACC, ATATCCAGATAGAAGCTGCG, CTTACTAGCGCTGACCTTTA, TCCCTGGTCTATGGTAAGAA, TTTAAAAAGCCTCCCCTTTC, CCGCCCTCTATGGTTAAGTA
  Species: M. musculus (mouse), Synthetic
  Cloning method: Other
Terms and licenses: Academic/Nonprofit Terms; Industry Terms: Not Available to Industry
How to cite: pk335-CARGO-6mer-55kb-USF was a gift from Joanna Wysocka (Addgene plasmid # 227458 ; http://n2t.net/addgene:227458 ; RRID:Addgene_227458)
