[The description below was written by a language model from this plasmid's Addgene catalogue record and pLannotate feature annotations shown in this document.]
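Description:
pk335-CARGO-6mer-55kb-USF is a 7.7 kb mammalian CRISPR guide-expression plasmid built on the pk335-BFP backbone. It carries a CARGO-type tandem array of six S. pyogenes single-guide RNAs, all directed to a site about 55 kb upstream of mouse Fgf5 in the Prdm8-Fgf5 locus (alternative insert name CARGO12). The plasmid replicates in E. coli from a high-copy ColE1/pUC origin and is selected with kanamycin. The recommended recombination-deficient growth strain is consistent with the highly repetitive array. A single Tn5 NeoR/KanR gene provides both selections: it sits behind tandem mouse PGK and bacterial EM7 promoters, so it confers kanamycin resistance in bacteria and G418 resistance in mammalian cells.

The feature table shows alternating human U6 promoters and Cas9 guide scaffold segments (annotated as tracrRNA fragments) in head-to-tail repeats, with short unannotated gaps after each promoter where the spacers would lie. Seven copies of each element are detected, which probably reflects backbone-derived halves flanking the inserted units, although the record does not explain the count. Each guide therefore has its own Pol III promoter, so several dCas9 or Cas9 molecules can be recruited to closely spaced targets in one region. Cas9 itself is not encoded and must be supplied separately.

Downstream of the array, a CMV enhancer/chicken β-actin promoter with a hybrid intron drives TagBFP, terminated by a bGH poly(A) signal, as a fluorescent marker of transfected cells. Other annotated elements are a φC31 attB site, which could allow integrase-mediated genomic insertion, a single AAV2 ITR, an f1 origin, bom fragments and a β-lactamase fragment, the last few likely being backbone remnants. The associated study concerns how long-range transcriptional regulation scales with genomic distance.
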