Features (pLannotate 1.2.2; 30 found; start..end, strand, type, name):
      1..589     +  rep_origin     ori: high-copy-number ColE1/pMB1/pBR322/pUC origin of replication
    669..736     +  misc_RNA       tracrRNA (fragment): trans-activating CRISPR RNA for the Streptococcus pyogenes CRISPR/Cas9 system
    768..999     +  promoter       U6 promoter: RNA polymerase III promoter for human U6 snRNA
   1047..1114    +  misc_RNA       tracrRNA (fragment): trans-activating CRISPR RNA for the Streptococcus pyogenes CRISPR/Cas9 system
   1146..1377    +  promoter       U6 promoter: RNA polymerase III promoter for human U6 snRNA
   1425..1492    +  misc_RNA       tracrRNA (fragment): trans-activating CRISPR RNA for the Streptococcus pyogenes CRISPR/Cas9 system
   1524..1755    +  promoter       U6 promoter: RNA polymerase III promoter for human U6 snRNA
   1803..1870    +  misc_RNA       tracrRNA (fragment): trans-activating CRISPR RNA for the Streptococcus pyogenes CRISPR/Cas9 system
   1902..2133    +  promoter       U6 promoter: RNA polymerase III promoter for human U6 snRNA
   2181..2248    +  misc_RNA       tracrRNA (fragment): trans-activating CRISPR RNA for the Streptococcus pyogenes CRISPR/Cas9 system
   2280..2511    +  promoter       U6 promoter: RNA polymerase III promoter for human U6 snRNA
   2559..2626    +  misc_RNA       tracrRNA (fragment): trans-activating CRISPR RNA for the Streptococcus pyogenes CRISPR/Cas9 system
   2658..2889    +  promoter       U6 promoter: RNA polymerase III promoter for human U6 snRNA
   2937..3004    +  misc_RNA       tracrRNA (fragment): trans-activating CRISPR RNA for the Streptococcus pyogenes CRISPR/Cas9 system
   3036..3267    +  promoter       U6 promoter: RNA polymerase III promoter for human U6 snRNA
   3296..3581    +  enhancer       CMV enhancer: human cytomegalovirus immediate early enhancer; contains an 18-bp deletion relative to the standard CMV enhancer
   3583..3862    +  promoter       chicken β-actin promoter: No description available
   3863..4090    +  intron         hybrid intron: hybrid between chicken β-actin (CBA) and minute virus of mice (MMV) introns (Gray et al., 2011)
   4108..4809    +  CDS            TagBFP: monomeric blue fluorescent protein mammalian codon-optimized
   4840..4951    +  polyA_signal   bGH poly(A) signal: bovine growth hormone polyadenylation signal
   5051..5120    +  protein_bind   attB: attB site for the φC31 integrase (Groth et al., 2000) phage φC31 integrase
   5123..5263    +  repeat_region  AAV2 ITR: inverted terminal repeat of adeno-associated virus serotype 2 inverted
   5268..5319    -  misc_feature   bom (fragment): basis of mobility region from pBR322
   5338..5793    +  rep_origin     f1 ori (sequence partly withheld): f1 bacteriophage origin of replication; arrow indicates direction of (+) strand synthesis
   5794..5835    -  misc_feature   bom (fragment): basis of mobility region from pBR322
   5836..6322    +  promoter       PGK promoter: mouse phosphoglycerate kinase 1 promoter
   6344..6391    +  promoter       EM7 promoter: synthetic bacterial promoter&nbsp
   6411..7214    +  CDS            NeoR/KanR: aminoglycoside phosphotransferase from Tn5; aph(3')-II (or nptII); confers resistance to neomycin, kanamycin, and G418 (Geneticin®)
   7218..7254    +  polyA_signal   PGK poly(A) signal (fragment): mouse phosphoglycerate kinase 1 polyadenylation signal
   7263..7557    +  CDS            bla(M) (fragment): β-lactamase lacking the signal sequence; bla(M); allows cytosolic expression of β-lactamase
>Addgene plasmid #227458 | pk335-CARGO-6mer-55kb-USF | addgene full sequence | sequence record 452288 | Addgene NGS Result
TTGAGATCCTTTTTTTCTGCGCGTAATCTGCTGCTTGCAAACAAAAAAACCACCGCTACCAGCGGTGGTT
TGTTTGCCGGATCAAGAGCTACCAACTCTTTTTCCGAAGGTAACTGGCTTCAGCAGAGCGCAGATACCAA
ATACTGTTCTTCTAGTGTAGCCGTAGTTAGGCCACCACTTCAAGAACTCTGTAGCACCGCCTACATACCT
CGCTCTGCTAATCCTGTTACCAGTGGCTGCTGCCAGTGGCGATAAGTCGTGTCTTACCGGGTTGGACTCA
AGACGATAGTTACCGGATAAGGCGCAGCGGTCGGGCTGAACGGGGGGTTCGTGCACACAGCCCAGCTTGG
AGCGAACGACCTACACCGAACTGAGATACCTACAGCGTGAGCTATGAGAAAGCGCCACGCTTCCCGAAGG
GAGAAAGGCGGACAGGTATCCGGTAAGCGGCAGGGTCGGAACAGGAGAGCGCACGAGGGAGCTTCCAGGG
GGAAACGCCTGGTATCTTTATAGTCCTGTCGGGTTTCGCCACCTCTGACTTGAGCGTCGATTTTTGTGAT
GCTCGTCAGGGGGGCGGAGCCTATGGAAAAACGCCAGCAACGCGGCCTTTTTACGGTTCCTGGCCTTTTG
CTGGCCTTTTGCTCACATGTGTTTAAGAGCTATGCTGGAAACAGCATAGCAAGTTTAAATAAGGCTAGTC
CGTTATCAACTTGAAAAAGTGGCACCGAGTCGGTGCTTTTTTTCTCGAGTACTAGGATCCATTAGGCTTT
CCCATGATTCCTTCATATTTGCATATACGATACAAGGCTGTTAGAGAGATAATTGGAATTAATTTGACTG
TAAACACAAAGATATTAGTACAAAATACGTGACGTAGAAAGTAATAATTTCTTGGGTAGTTTGCAGTTTT
AAAATTATGTTTTAAAATGGACTATCATATGCTTACCGTAACTTGAAAGTATTTCGATTTCTTGGCTTTA
TATATCTTGTGGAAAGGACGAAACACCGTCCGTAAGAGTAAGGTGACCGTTTAAGAGCTATGCTGGAAAC
AGCATAGCAAGTTTAAATAAGGCTAGTCCGTTATCAACTTGAAAAAGTGGCACCGAGTCGGTGCTTTTTT
TCTCGAGTACTAGGATCCATTAGGCTTTCCCATGATTCCTTCATATTTGCATATACGATACAAGGCTGTT
AGAGAGATAATTGGAATTAATTTGACTGTAAACACAAAGATATTAGTACAAAATACGTGACGTAGAAAGT
AATAATTTCTTGGGTAGTTTGCAGTTTTAAAATTATGTTTTAAAATGGACTATCATATGCTTACCGTAAC
TTGAAAGTATTTCGATTTCTTGGCTTTATATATCTTGTGGAAAGGACGAAACACCGATATCCAGATAGAA
GCTGCGGTTTAAGAGCTATGCTGGAAACAGCATAGCAAGTTTAAATAAGGCTAGTCCGTTATCAACTTGA
AAAAGTGGCACCGAGTCGGTGCTTTTTTTCTCGAGTACTAGGATCCATTAGGCTTTCCCATGATTCCTTC
ATATTTGCATATACGATACAAGGCTGTTAGAGAGATAATTGGAATTAATTTGACTGTAAACACAAAGATA
TTAGTACAAAATACGTGACGTAGAAAGTAATAATTTCTTGGGTAGTTTGCAGTTTTAAAATTATGTTTTA
AAATGGACTATCATATGCTTACCGTAACTTGAAAGTATTTCGATTTCTTGGCTTTATATATCTTGTGGAA
AGGACGAAACACCGCTTACTAGCGCTGACCTTTAGTTTAAGAGCTATGCTGGAAACAGCATAGCAAGTTT
AAATAAGGCTAGTCCGTTATCAACTTGAAAAAGTGGCACCGAGTCGGTGCTTTTTTTCTCGAGTACTAGG
ATCCATTAGGCTTTCCCATGATTCCTTCATATTTGCATATACGATACAAGGCTGTTAGAGAGATAATTGG
AATTAATTTGACTGTAAACACAAAGATATTAGTACAAAATACGTGACGTAGAAAGTAATAATTTCTTGGG
TAGTTTGCAGTTTTAAAATTATGTTTTAAAATGGACTATCATATGCTTACCGTAACTTGAAAGTATTTCG
ATTTCTTGGCTTTATATATCTTGTGGAAAGGACGAAACACCGTCCCTGGTCTATGGTAAGAAGTTTAAGA
GCTATGCTGGAAACAGCATAGCAAGTTTAAATAAGGCTAGTCCGTTATCAACTTGAAAAAGTGGCACCGA
GTCGGTGCTTTTTTTCTCGAGTACTAGGATCCATTAGGCTTTCCCATGATTCCTTCATATTTGCATATAC
GATACAAGGCTGTTAGAGAGATAATTGGAATTAATTTGACTGTAAACACAAAGATATTAGTACAAAATAC
GTGACGTAGAAAGTAATAATTTCTTGGGTAGTTTGCAGTTTTAAAATTATGTTTTAAAATGGACTATCAT
ATGCTTACCGTAACTTGAAAGTATTTCGATTTCTTGGCTTTATATATCTTGTGGAAAGGACGAAACACCG
TTTAAAAAGCCTCCCCTTTCGTTTAAGAGCTATGCTGGAAACAGCATAGCAAGTTTAAATAAGGCTAGTC
CGTTATCAACTTGAAAAAGTGGCACCGAGTCGGTGCTTTTTTTCTCGAGTACTAGGATCCATTAGGCTTT
CCCATGATTCCTTCATATTTGCATATACGATACAAGGCTGTTAGAGAGATAATTGGAATTAATTTGACTG
TAAACACAAAGATATTAGTACAAAATACGTGACGTAGAAAGTAATAATTTCTTGGGTAGTTTGCAGTTTT
AAAATTATGTTTTAAAATGGACTATCATATGCTTACCGTAACTTGAAAGTATTTCGATTTCTTGGCTTTA
TATATCTTGTGGAAAGGACGAAACACCGCCGCCCTCTATGGTTAAGTAGTTTAAGAGCTATGCTGGAAAC
AGCATAGCAAGTTTAAATAAGGCTAGTCCGTTATCAACTTGAAAAAGTGGCACCGAGTCGGTGCTTTTTT
TCTCGAGTACTAGGATCCATTAGGCTTTCCCATGATTCCTTCATATTTGCATATACGATACAAGGCTGTT
AGAGAGATAATTGGAATTAATTTGACTGTAAACACAAAGATATTAGTACAAAATACGTGACGTAGAAAGT
AATAATTTCTTGGGTAGTTTGCAGTTTTAAAATTATGTTTTAAAATGGACTATCATATGCTTACCGTAAC
TTGAAAGTATTTCGATTTCTTGGCTTTATATATCTTGTGGAAAGGACGAAACACCGTTTTTTTTCTAGAG
GTACCCGTTACATAACTTACGGTAAATGGCCCGCCTGGCTGACCGCCCAACGACCCCCGCCCATTGACGT
CAATAGTAACGCCAATAGGGACTTTCCATTGACGTCAATGGGTGGAGTATTTACGGTAAACTGCCCACTT
GGCAGTACATCAAGTGTATCATATGCCAAGTACGCCCCCTATTGACGTCAATGACGGTAAATGGCCCGCC
TGGCATTGTGCCCAGTACATGACCTTATGGGACTTTCCTACTTGGCAGTACATCTACGTATTAGTCATCG
CTATTACCATGGTCGAGGTGAGCCCCACGTTCTGCTTCACTCTCCCCATCTCCCCCCCCTCCCCACCCCC
AATTTTGTATTTATTTATTTTTTAATTATTTTGTGCAGCGATGGGGGCGGGGGGGGGGGGGGGGGGCGCG
CGCSAGGGGGGGGGGGGGGGGGSGAGGGGSGGGGSGGGGSGAGGCGGAGAGGTGCGGCGGCAGCCAATCA
GAGCGGCGCGCTCCGAAAGTTTCCTTTTATGGCGAGGCGGCGGCGGCGGCGGCCCTATAAAAAGCGAAGC
GCGCGGCGGGCGGGAGTCGCTGCGCGCTGCCTTCGCCCCGTGCCCCGCTCCGCCGCCGCCTCGCGCCGCC
CGCCCCGGCTCTGACTGACCGCGTTACTCCCACAGGTGAGCGGGCGGGACGGCCCTTCTCCTCCGGGCTG
TAATTAGCTGAGCAAGAGGTAAGGGTTTAAGGGATGGTTGGTTGGTGGGGTATTAATGTTTAATTACCTG
GAGCACCTGCCTGAAATCACTTTTTTTCAGGTTGGACCGGTGCCACCATGAGCGAGCTGATTAAGGAGAA
CATGCACATGAAGCTGTACATGGAGGGCACCGTGGACAACCATCACTTCAAGTGCACATCCGAGGGCGAA
GGCAAGCCCTACGAGGGCACCCAGACCATGAGAATCAAGGTGGTCGAGGGCGGCCCTCTCCCCTTCGCCT
TCGACATCCTGGCTACTAGCTTCCTCTACGGCAGCAAGACCTTCATCAACCACACCCAGGGCATCCCCGA
CTTCTTCAAGCAGTCCTTCCCTGAGGGCTTCACATGGGAGAGAGTCACCACATACGATGACGGGGGCGTG
CTGACCGCTACCCAGGACACCAGCCTCCAGGACGGCTGCCTCATCTACAACGTCAAGATCAGAGGGGTGA
ACTTCACATCCAACGGCCCTGTGATGCAGAAGAAAACACTCGGCTGGGAGGCCTTCACCGAGACGCTGTA
CCCCGCTGACGGCGGCCTGGAAGGCAGAAACGACATGGCCCTGAAGCTCGTGGGCGGGAGCCATCTGATC
GCAAACATCAAGACCACATATAGATCCAAGAAACCCGCTAAGAACCTCAAGATGCCTGGCGTCTACTATG
TGGACTACAGACTGGAAAGAATCAAGGAGGCCAACAACGAAACCTACGTCGAGCAGCACGAGGTGGCAGT
GGCCAGATACTGCGACCTCCCTAGCAAACTGGGGCACAAGCTTAATTAAGAATTCCTAGAGCTCGCTGAT
CAGCCTCGACTGTGCCTTCTAGTTGCCAGCCATCTGTTGTTTGCCCCTCCCCCGTGCCTTCCTTGACCCT
GGAAGGTGCCACTCCCACTGTCCTTTCCTAATAAAATGAGGAAATTGCATCGCATTGTCTGAGTAGGTGT
CATTCTATTCTGGGGGGTGGGGTGGGGCAGGACAGCAAGGGGGAGGATTGGGAAGAGAATAGCAGGCATG
CTGGGGAGCTCTCGAAGCCGCGGTGCGGGTGCCAGGGCGTGCCCTTGGGCTCCCCGGGCGCGTACTCCAC
CTCACCCATCGCAGGAACCCCTAGTGATGGAGTTGGCCACTCCCTCTCTGCGCGCTCGCTCGCTCACTGA
GGCCGGGCGACCAAAGGTCGCCCGACGCCCGGGCTTTGCCCGGGCGGCCTCAGTGAGCGAGCGAGCGCGC
AGCTGCCTGCAGGGGCGCCTGATGCGGTATTTTCTCCTTACGCATCTGTGCGGTATTTCACACCGCATA
[95 nt withheld, positions 5320-5414]
T
[46 nt withheld, positions 5416-5461]
C
[141 nt withheld, positions 5463-5603]
CCTTTGACGTTGGAGTCCACGTTCTTT
[37 nt withheld, positions 5631-5667]
ACTCTATCTCGGGCTATTCTTTTGATTTATAAGGGATTTTGCCGATTTCGGTCTATTGGTTAAAAAATGA
GCTGATTTAACAAAAATTTAACGCGAATTTTAACAAAATATTAACGTTTACAATTTTATGGTGCACTCTC
AGTACAATCTGCTCTGATGCCGCATAGTGCTTTTCCCAAGGCAGTCTGGAGCATGCGCTTTAGCAGCCCC
GCTGGGCACTTGGCGCTACACAAGTGGCCTCTGGCCTCGCACACATTCCACATCCACCGGTAGGCGCCAA
CCGGCTCCGTTCTTTGGTGGCCCCTTCGCGCCACCTTCTACTCCTCCCCTAGTCAGGAAGTTCCCCCCCG
CCCCGCAGCTCGCGTCGTGCAGGACGTGACAAATGGAAGTAGCACGTCTCACTAGTCTCGTGCAGATGGA
CAGCACCGCTGAGCAATGGAAGCGGGTAGGCCTTTGGGGCAGCGGCCAATAGCAGCTTTGCTCCTTCGCT
TTCTGGGCTCAGAGGCTGGGAAGGGGTGGGTCCGGGGGCGGGCTCAGGGGCGGGCTCAGGGGCGGGGCGG
GCGCCCGAAGGTCCTCCGGAGGCCCGGCATTCTGCACGCTTCAAAAGCGCACGTCTGCCGCGCTGTTCTC
CTCTTCCTCATCTCCGGGCCTTTCGACCGATCATCAAGCTGCACGTGTTGACAATTAATCATCGGCATAG
TATATCGGCATAGTATAATACGACTCACTATAGGAGGGCCACCATGGGATCGGCCATTGAACAAGATGGA
TTGCACGCAGGTTCTCCGGCCGCTTGGGTGGAGAGGCTATTCGGCTATGACTGGGCACAACAGACAATCG
GCTGCTCTGATGCCGCCGTGTTCCGGCTGTCAGCGCAGGGGCGCCCGGTTCTTTTTGTCAAGACCGACCT
GTCCGGTGCCCTGAATGAACTGCAGGACGAGGCAGCGCGGCTATCGTGGCTGGCCACGACGGGCGTTCCT
TGCGCAGCTGTGCTCGACGTTGTCACTGAAGCGGGAAGGGACTGGCTGCTATTGGGCGAAGTGCCGGGGC
AGGATCTCCTGTCATCTCACCTTGCTCCTGCCGAGAAAGTATCCATCATGGCTGATGCAATGCGGCGGCT
GCATACGCTTGATCCGGCTACCTGCCCATTCGACCACCAAGCGAAACATCGCATCGAGCGAGCACGTACT
CGGATGGAAGCCGGTCTTGTCGATCAGGATGATCTGGACGAAGAGCATCAGGGGCTCGCGCCAGCCGAAC
TGTTCGCCAGGCTCAAGGCGCGCATGCCCGACGGCGAGGATCTCGTCGTGACCCATGGCGATGCCTGCTT
GCCGAATATCATGGTGGAAAATGGCCGCTTTTCTGGATTCATCGACTGTGGCCGGCTGGGTGTGGCGGAC
CGCTATCAGGACATAGCGTTGGCTACCCGTGATATTGCTGAAGAGCTTGGCGGCGAATGGGCTGACCGCT
TCCTCGTGCTTTACGGTATCGCCGCTCCCGATTCGCAGCGCATCGCCTTCTATCGCCTTCTTGACGAGTT
CTTCTGATCGAGAAATTGATGATCTATTAAACAATAAAGACGTCCACATGGAAGTGCAAACTATTAACTG
GCGAACTACTTACTCTAGCTTCCCGGCAACAATTAATAGACTGGATGGAGGCGGATAAAGTTGCAGGACC
ACTTCTGCGCTCGGCCCTTCCGGCTGGCTGGTTTATTGCTGATAAATCTGGAGCCGGTGAGCGTGGAAGC
CGCGGTATCATTGCAGCACTGGGGCCAGATGGTAAGCCCTCCCGTATCGTAGTTATCTACACGACGGGGA
GTCAGGCAACTATGGATGAACGAAATAGACAGATCGCTGAGATAGGTGCCTCACTGATTAAGCATTGGTA
ACTGTCAGACCAAGTTTACTCATATATACTTTAGATTGATTTAAAACTTCATTTTTAATTTAAAAGGATC
TAGGTGAAGATCCTTTTTGATAATCTCATGACCAAAATCCCTTAACGTGAGTTTTCGTTCCACTGAGCGT
CAGACCCCGTAGAAAAGATCAAAGGATCTTC
